>Addgene plasmid #201479 | Rluc8-NbV5 | addgene full sequence | sequence record 395239 | Addgene NGS Result
GACGGATCGGGAGATCTCCCGATCCCCTATGGTGCACTCTCAGTACAATCTGCTCTGATGCCGCATAGTT
AAGCCAGTATCTGCTCCCTGCTTGTGTGTTGGAGGTCGCTGAGTAGTGCGCGAGCAAAATTTAAGCTACA
ACAAGGCAAGGCTTGACCGACAATTGCATGAAGAATCTGCTTAGGGTTAGGCGTTTTGCGCTGCTTCGCG
ATGTACGGGCCAGATATACGCGTTGACATTGATTATTGACTAGTTATTAATAGTAATCAATTACGGGGTC
ATTAGTTCATAGCCCATATATGGAGTTCCGCGTTACATAACTTACGGTAAATGGCCCGCCTGGCTGACCG
CCCAACGACCCCCGCCCATTGACGTCAATAATGACGTATGTTCCCATAGTAACGCCAATAGGGACTTTCC
ATTGACGTCAATGGGTGGAGTATTTACGGTAAACTGCCCACTTGGCAGTACATCAAGTGTATCATATGCC
AAGTACGCCCCCTATTGACGTCAATGACGGTAAATGGCCCGCCTGGCATTATGCCCAGTACATGACCTTA
TGGGACTTTCCTACTTGGCAGTACATCTACGTATTAGTCATCGCTATTACCATGGTGATGCGGTTTTGGC
AGTACATCAATGGGCGTGGATAGCGGTTTGACTCACGGGGATTTCCAAGTCTCCACCCCATTGACGTCAA
TGGGAGTTTGTTTTGGCACCAAAATCAACGGGACTTTCCAAAATGTCGTAACAACTCCGCCCCATTGACG
CAAATGGGCGGTAGGCGTGTACGGTGGGAGGTCTATATAAGCAGAGCTCTCTGGCTAACTAGAGAACCCA
CTGCTTACTGGCTTATCGAAATTAATACGACTCACTATAGGGAGACCCAAGCTGGCTAGCGTTTAAACTT
AAGCTTGCCACCATGGCTTCCAAGGTGTACGACCCCGAGCAACGCAAACGCATGATCACTGGGCCTCAGT
GGTGGGCTCGCTGCAAGCAAATGAACGTGCTGGACTCCTTCATCAACTACTATGATTCCGAGAAGCACGC
CGAGAACGCCGTGATTTTTCTGCATGGTAACGCTACCTCCAGCTACCTGTGGAGGCACGTCGTGCCTCAC
ATCGAGCCCGTGGCTAGATGCATCATCCCTGATCTGATCGGAATGGGTAAGTCCGGCAAGAGCGGGAATG
GCTCATATCGCCTCCTGGATCACTACAAGTACCTCACCGCTTGGTTCGAGCTGCTGAACCTTCCAAAGAA
AATCATCTTTGTGGGCCACGACTGGGGGGCTGCTCTGGCCTTTCACTACGCCTACGAGCACCAAGACAGG
ATCAAGGCCATCGTCCATATGGAGAGTGTCGTGGACGTGATCGAGTCCTGGGACGAGTGGCCTGACATCG
AGGAGGATATCGCCCTGATCAAGAGCGAAGAGGGCGAGAAAATGGTGCTTGAGAATAACTTCTTCGTCGA
GACCGTGCTCCCAAGCAAGATCATGCGGAAACTGGAGCCTGAGGAGTTCGCTGCCTACCTGGAGCCATTC
AAGGAGAAGGGCGAGGTTAGACGGCCTACCCTCTCCTGGCCTCGCGAGATCCCTCTCGTTAAGGGAGGCA
AGCCCGACGTCGTCCAGATTGTCCGCAACTACAACGCCTACCTTCGGGCCAGCGACGATCTGCCTAAGCT
GTTCATCGAGTCCGACCCTGGGTTCTTTTCCAACGCTATTGTCGAGGGAGCTAAGAAGTTCCCTAACACC
GAGTTCGTGAAGGTGAAGGGCCTCCACTTCCTCCAGGAGGACGCTCCAGATGAAATGGGTAAGTACATCA
AGAGCTTCGTGGAGCGCGTGCTGAAGAACGAGCAGGGTGGTGGCGGGAGCGGAGGTGGAGGCTCGGGATC
CATGGCTGAAGTGCAGCTGCAAGCCAGCGGCGGAGGCTTCGTGCAGCCCGGCGGATCTCTGAGACTGTCT
TGTGCCGCTTCTGGCACCACCAGCTTCGGCGATACAATGGGCTGGTTCCGGCAGGCCCCTGGAAAGGAAA
GAGAGTTTGTGTCCGCCATCTCCAGACAGGGCGACAAGCACTACTATGCCGACAGCGTGAAAGGCAGATT
CACAATCAGCCGGGACAACAGCAAGAACACCGTGTACCTGCAGATGAACTCTCTGAGAGCCGAAGATACC
GCCACCTACTACTGCGCCGAGTGGATGAATACCAGACGCGAGTTCATCACCCCTTACTGGGGCCAGGGAA
CACAGGTGACCGTGTCTAGCTAATCTAGAGGGCCCGTTTAAACCCGCTGATCAGCCTCGACTGTGCCTTC
TAGTTGCCAGCCATCTGTTGTTTGCCCCTCCCCCGTGCCTTCCTTGACCCTGGAAGGTGCCACTCCCACT
GTCCTTTCCTAATAAAATGAGGAAATTGCATCGCATTGTCTGAGTAGGTGTCATTCTATTCTGGGGGGTG
GGGTGGGGCAGGACAGCAAGGGGGAGGATTGGGAAGACAATAGCAGGCATGCTGGGGATGCGGTGGGCTC
TATGGCTTCTGAGGCGGAAAGAACCAGCTGGGGCTCTAGGGGGTATCCCC
[124 nt withheld, positions 2571-2694]
C
[91 nt withheld, positions 2696-2786]
A
[49 nt withheld, positions 2788-2836]
CCTTTGACGTTGGAGTCCACGTTCTTT
[37 nt withheld, positions 2864-2900]
ACCCTATCTCGGTCTATTCTTTTGATTTATAAGGGATTTTGCCGATTTCGGCCTATTGGTTAAAAAATGA
GCTGATTTAACAAAAATTTAACGCGAATTAATTCTGTGGAATGTGTGTCAGTTAGGGTGTGGAAAGTCCC
CAGGCTCCCCAGCAGGCAGAAGTATGCAAAGCATGCATCTCAATTAGTCAGCAACCAGGTGTGGAAAGTC
CCCAGGCTCCCCAGCAGGCAGAAGTATGCAAAGCATGCATCTCAATTAGTCAGCAACCATAGTCCCGCCC
CTAACTCCGCCCATCCCGCCCCTAACTCCGCCCAGTTCCGCCCATTCTCCGCCCCATGGCTGACTAATTT
TTTTTATTTATGCAGAGGCCGAGGCCGCCTCTGCCTCTGAGCTATTCCAGAAGTAGTGAGGAGGCTTTTT
TGGAGGCCTAGGCTTTTGCAAAAAGCTCCCGGGAGCTTGTATATCCATTTTCGGATCTGATCAAGAGACA
GGATGAGGATCGTTTCGCATGATTGAACAAGATGGATTGCACGCAGGTTCTCCGGCCGCTTGGGTGGAGA
GGCTATTCGGCTATGACTGGGCACAACAGACAATCGGCTGCTCTGATGCCGCCGTGTTCCGGCTGTCAGC
GCAGGGGCGCCCGGTTCTTTTTGTCAAGACCGACCTGTCCGGTGCCCTGAATGAACTGCAGGACGAGGCA
GCGCGGCTATCGTGGCTGGCCACGACGGGCGTTCCTTGCGCAGCTGTGCTCGACGTTGTCACTGAAGCGG
GAAGGGACTGGCTGCTATTGGGCGAAGTGCCGGGGCAGGATCTCCTGTCATCTCACCTTGCTCCTGCCGA
GAAAGTATCCATCATGGCTGATGCAATGCGGCGGCTGCATACGCTTGATCCGGCTACCTGCCCATTCGAC
CACCAAGCGAAACATCGCATCGAGCGAGCACGTACTCGGATGGAAGCCGGTCTTGTCGATCAGGATGATC
TGGACGAAGAGCATCAGGGGCTCGCGCCAGCCGAACTGTTCGCCAGGCTCAAGGCGCGCATGCCCGACGG
CGAGGATCTCGTCGTGACCCATGGCGATGCCTGCTTGCCGAATATCATGGTGGAAAATGGCCGCTTTTCT
GGATTCATCGACTGTGGCCGGCTGGGTGTGGCGGACCGCTATCAGGACATAGCGTTGGCTACCCGTGATA
TTGCTGAAGAGCTTGGCGGCGAATGGGCTGACCGCTTCCTCGTGCTTTACGGTATCGCCGCTCCCGATTC
GCAGCGCATCGCCTTCTATCGCCTTCTTGACGAGTTCTTCTGAGCGGGACTCTGGGGTTCGAAATGACCG
ACCAAGCGACGCCCAACCTGCCATCACGAGATTTCGATTCCACCGCCGCCTTCTATGAAAGGTTGGGCTT
CGGAATCGTTTTCCGGGACGCCGGCTGGATGATCCTCCAGCGCGGGGATCTCATGCTGGAGTTCTTCGCC
CACCCCAACTTGTTTATTGCAGCTTATAATGGTTACAAATAAAGCAATAGCATCACAAATTTCACAAATA
AAGCATTTTTTTCACTGCATTCTAGTTGTGGTTTGTCCAAACTCATCAATGTATCTTATCATGTCTGTAT
ACCGTCGACCTCTAGCTAGAGCTTGGCGTAATCATGGTCATAGCTGTTTCCTGTGTGAAATTGTTATCCG
CTCACAATTCCACACAACATACGAGCCGGAAGCATAAAGTGTAAAGCCTGGGGTGCCTAATGAGTGAGCT
AACTCACATTAATTGCGTTGCGCTCACTGCCCGCTTTCCAGTCGGGAAACCTGTCGTGCCAGCTGCATTA
ATGAATCGGCCAACGCGCGGGGAGAGGCGGTTTGCGTATTGGGCGCTCTTCCGCTTCCTCGCTCACTGAC
TCGCTGCGCTCGGTCGTTCGGCTGCGGCGAGCGGTATCAGCTCACTCAAAGGCGGTAATACGGTTATCCA
CAGAATCAGGGGATAACGCAGGAAAGAACATGTGAGCAAAAGGCCAGCAAAAGGCCAGGAACCGTAAAAA
GGCCGCGTTGCTGGCGTTTTTCCATAGGCTCCGCCCCCCTGACGAGCATCACAAAAATCGACGCTCAAGT
CAGAGGTGGCGAAACCCGACAGGACTATAAAGATACCAGGCGTTTCCCCCTGGAAGCTCCCTCGTGCGCT
CTCCTGTTCCGACCCTGCCGCTTACCGGATACCTGTCCGCCTTTCTCCCTTCGGGAAGCGTGGCGCTTTC
TCATAGCTCACGCTGTAGGTATCTCAGTTCGGTGTAGGTCGTTCGCTCCAAGCTGGGCTGTGTGCACGAA
CCCCCCGTTCAGCCCGACCGCTGCGCCTTATCCGGTAACTATCGTCTTGAGTCCAACCCGGTAAGACACG
ACTTATCGCCACTGGCAGCAGCCACTGGTAACAGGATTAGCAGAGCGAGGTATGTAGGCGGTGCTACAGA
GTTCTTGAAGTGGTGGCCTAACTACGGCTACACTAGAAGAACAGTATTTGGTATCTGCGCTCTGCTGAAG
CCAGTTACCTTCGGAAAAAGAGTTGGTAGCTCTTGATCCGGCAAACAAACCACCGCTGGTAGCGGTGGTT
TTTTTGTTTGCAAGCAGCAGATTACGCGCAGAAAAAAAGGATCTCAAGAAGATCCTTTGATCTTTTCTAC
GGGGTCTGACGCTCAGTGGAACGAAAACTCACGTTAAGGGATTTTGGTCATGAGATTATCAAAAAGGATC
TTCACCTAGATCCTTTTAAATTAAAAATGAAGTTTTAAATCAATCTAAAGTATATATGAGTAAACTTGGT
CTGACAGTTACCAATGCTTAATCAGTGAGGCACCTATCTCAGCGATCTGTCTATTTCGTTCATCCATAGT
TGCCTGACTCCCCGTCGTGTAGATAACTACGATACGGGAGGGCTTACCATCTGGCCCCAGTGCTGCAATG
ATACCGCGAGACCCACGCTCACCGGCTCCAGATTTATCAGCAATAAACCAGCCAGCCGGAAGGGCCGAGC
GCAGAAGTGGTCCTGCAACTTTATCCGCCTCCATCCAGTCTATTAATTGTTGCCGGGAAGCTAGAGTAAG
TAGTTCGCCAGTTAATAGTTTGCGCAACGTTGTTGCCATTGCTACAGGCATCGTGGTGTCACGCTCGTCG
TTTGGTATGGCTTCATTCAGCTCCGGTTCCCAACGATCAAGGCGAGTTACATGATCCCCCATGTTGTGCA
AAAAAGCGGTTAGCTCCTTCGGTCCTCCGATCGTTGTCAGAAGTAAGTTGGCCGCAGTGTTATCACTCAT
GGTTATGGCAGCACTGCATAATTCTCTTACTGTCATGCCATCCGTAAGATGCTTTTCTGTGACTGGTGAG
TACTCAACCAAGTCATTCTGAGAATAGTGTATGCGGCGACCGAGTTGCTCTTGCCCGGCGTCAATACGGG
ATAATACCGCGCCACATAGCAGAACTTTAAAAGTGCTCATCATTGGAAAACGTTCTTCGGGGCGAAAACT
CTCAAGGATCTTACCGCTGTTGAGATCCAGTTCGATGTAACCCACTCGTGCACCCAACTGATCTTCAGCA
TCTTTTACTTTCACCAGCGTTTCTGGGTGAGCAAAAACAGGAAGGCAAAATGCCGCAAAAAAGGGAATAA
GGGCGACACGGAAATGTTGAATACTCATACTCTTCCTTTTTCAATATTATTGAAGCATTTATCAGGGTTA
TTGTCTCATGAGCGGATACATATTTGAATGTATTTAGAAAAATAAACAAATAGGGGTTCCGCGCACATTT
CCCCGAAAAGTGCCACCTGACGTC
Features (pLannotate 1.2.2; 21 found; start..end, strand, type, name):
     28..80      -  misc_feature   bom (fragment): basis of mobility region from pBR322
    235..614     +  enhancer       CMV enhancer: human cytomegalovirus immediate early enhancer
    615..818     +  promoter       CMV promoter: human cytomegalovirus (CMV) immediate early promoter
    814..847     +  LTR            5' LTR (truncated) (fragment): truncated 5' long terminal repeat (LTR) from HIV-1
    863..881     +  promoter       T7 promoter: promoter for bacteriophage T7 RNA polymerase
    923..1855    +  CDS            hRluc: Renilla luciferase human codon-optimized
   1898..2260    +  CDS            HV01_CANLF: Experimental evidence at protein level: Swiss-Prot protein existence level 1. From Canis lupus familiaris (Dog) (Canis familiaris).
   2301..2525    +  polyA_signal   bGH poly(A) signal: bovine growth hormone polyadenylation signal
   2529..2550    +  promoter       SV40 promoter (fragment): SV40 enhancer and early promoter
   2571..2999    +  rep_origin     f1 ori (sequence partly withheld): f1 bacteriophage origin of replication; arrow indicates direction of (+) strand synthesis
   3013..3342    +  promoter       SV40 promoter: SV40 enhancer and early promoter
   3409..4200    +  CDS            neo: KKA2_KLEPN - Also known as kan, nptII. Experimental evidence at protein level: Swiss-Prot protein existence level 1. Resistance to kanamycin, neomycin, paromomycin, ribostamycin, butirosin and gentamicin B. From Klebsiella pneumoniae.
   4224..4382    +  CDS            ble (fragment): BLE_KLEPN - Experimental evidence at protein level: Swiss-Prot protein existence level 1. Binding protein with a strong affinity to the bleomycin family of antibiotics. Binds to CL990; an antimitotic-antibiotic compound. From Klebsiella pneumoniae.
   4377..4498    +  polyA_signal   SV40 poly(A) signal: SV40 polyadenylation signal
   4571..4587    -  protein_bind   lac operator: The lac repressor binds to the lac operator to inhibit transcription in E. coli. This inhibition can be relieved by adding lactose or isopropyl-β-D-thiogalactopyranoside (IPTG). lac repressor encoded by lacI
   4595..4625    -  promoter       lac promoter: promoter for the E. coli lac operon
   4640..4661    -  protein_bind   CAP binding site: CAP binding activates transcription in the presence of cAMP. E. coli catabolite activator protein
   4674..4766    -  CDS            lacI (fragment): lac repressor; lacI; The lac repressor binds to the lac operator to inhibit transcription in E. coli. This inhibition can be relieved by adding lactose or isopropyl-β-D-thiogalactopyranoside (IPTG).
   4949..5537    -  rep_origin     ori: high-copy-number ColE1/pMB1/pBR322/pUC origin of replication
   5708..6568    -  CDS            AmpR: β-lactamase; bla; confers resistance to ampicillin, carbenicillin, and related antibiotics
   6569..6673    -  promoter       AmpR promoter: bla
