[The description below was written by a language model from this plasmid's Addgene catalogue record and pLannotate feature annotations shown in this document.]
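Description:
Rluc8-NbV5 is a mammalian expression plasmid built on the pcDNA3.1+ backbone that encodes a synthetic fusion of the Rluc8 Renilla luciferase variant to NbV5, a nanobody directed against the V5 epitope tag. The roughly 1.3 kb insert was cloned between HindIII and XbaI sites, both retained. In the annotated 6.7 kb sequence, the human CMV immediate-early enhancer and promoter drive a codon-optimised Renilla luciferase open reading frame. After a short gap, presumably a linker, comes a second coding segment that the automated annotation matches to an immunoglobulin heavy-chain variable domain. That match is consistent with a single-domain antibody and evidently represents NbV5. This places the luciferase at the N terminus, as the catalogue states, and the transcript ends at the bovine growth hormone polyadenylation signal. A T7 promoter lies between the CMV promoter and the coding sequence.

The plasmid is propagated in E. coli through a high-copy ColE1/pUC-type origin with ampicillin selection from the β-lactamase gene, and it also carries an f1 phage origin. For mammalian cells, an SV40 early promoter drives the neomycin phosphotransferase gene, terminated by the SV40 poly(A) signal, which allows G418 selection of stable transfectants. Several short fragment annotations (an HIV-1 LTR piece, ble, lacI and lac regulatory elements, bom) appear to be backbone remnants or incidental similarity hits rather than functional parts.

The stated purpose is BRET detection of V5-tagged proteins. Expressed inside cells, the nanobody binds V5-tagged targets and so brings the luciferase energy donor to them. Proximity to an acceptor-labelled partner can then be read out, an approach the associated work applies as an intracellular biosensor of GPCR signalling.
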