Addgene plasmid #201479: Rluc8-NbV5
Purpose: BRET detection of V5-tagged protein
Depositing lab: Patrick Giguère. Publication: Development of a V5-tag-directed nanobody and its implementation as an intracellular biosensor of GPCR signalling. Zeghal M, Matte K, Venes A, Patel S, Laroche G, Sarvan S, Joshi M, Rain JC, Couture JF, Giguere PM. J Biol Chem. 2023 Jul 28:105107. doi: 10.1016/j.jbc.2023.105107. PubMed 37517699.
Backbone
  Vector backbone: pcDNA3.1+
  Backbone manufacturer: Invitrogen
  Backbone size w/o insert (bp): 5428
  Vector type: Mammalian Expression
  Selectable markers: Neomycin (select with G418)
Growth in bacteria
  Bacterial resistance: Ampicillin, 100 μg/mL
  Growth temperature: 37°C
  Growth strain: DH5alpha
  Copy number: High Copy
Gene/Insert
  Gene/Insert name: NbV5-Rluc8
  Species: Synthetic
  Insert size (bp): 1341
  Promoter: CMV
  Tag / fusion protein: Rluc8 (N terminal on insert)
  Cloning method: Restriction Enzyme; 5′ cloning site HindIII (not destroyed); 3′ cloning site XbaI (not destroyed)
  Sequencing primers: 5′ CMV-F; 3′ Bgh-R
Resource information
  A portion of this plasmid was derived from a plasmid made by: Synthetic
Terms and licenses: Academic/Nonprofit Terms; Industry Terms: Not Available to Industry
How to cite: Rluc8-NbV5 was a gift from Patrick Giguère (Addgene plasmid # 201479 ; http://n2t.net/addgene:201479 ; RRID:Addgene_201479)
